Addgene plasmid #138217: pcDNA3-AKAR4-NLS
Purpose: Nuclear-targeted FRET-based PKA activity reporter.
Depositing lab: Jin Zhang. Depositing organization: Johns Hopkins University and School of Medicine. Publication: Regulation of nuclear PKA revealed by spatiotemporal manipulation of cyclic AMP. Sample V, DiPilato LM, Yang JH, Ni Q, Saucerman JJ, Zhang J. Nat Chem Biol. 2012 Feb 26;8(4):375-82. doi: 10.1038/nchembio.799. PubMed 22366721.
Backbone
  Vector backbone: pcDNA3
  Backbone size w/o insert (bp): 5472
  Total vector size (bp): 7485
  Vector type: Mammalian Expression
  Selectable markers: Neomycin (select with G418)
Growth in bacteria
  Bacterial resistance: Ampicillin, 100 μg/mL
  Growth temperature: 37°C
  Growth strain: DH5alpha
  Copy number: High Copy
Gene/Insert
  Gene/Insert name: AKAR4-NLS
  Species: S. cerevisiae (budding yeast), Synthetic
  Insert size (bp): 2013
  Promoter: CMV
  Tag / fusion protein: Cerulean (N terminal on insert); cpVenus[E172] (C terminal on insert); Nuclear localization signal (NLS) (C terminal on insert); 6xHIS - T7 tag (gene 10 leader) - Xpress (TM) tag (N terminal on backbone)
  Cloning method: Restriction Enzyme; 5′ cloning site BamHI (not destroyed); 3′ cloning site XbaI (not destroyed)
  Sequencing primers: 5′ CMV forward; 3′ BGH reverse
Terms and licenses: Academic/Nonprofit Terms; Industry Terms: Not Available to Industry
How to cite: pcDNA3-AKAR4-NLS was a gift from Jin Zhang (Addgene plasmid # 138217 ; http://n2t.net/addgene:138217 ; RRID:Addgene_138217)
