[The description below was written by a language model from this plasmid's Addgene catalogue record and pLannotate feature annotations shown in this document.]
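Description:
pcDNA3-AKAR4-NLS is a mammalian expression plasmid of about 7.5 kb, built on the pcDNA3 backbone, that encodes a nuclear-targeted, genetically encoded FRET reporter of protein kinase A (PKA) activity. It is propagated in E. coli through a high-copy ColE1/pUC-type origin with ampicillin selection (AmpR under its own bla promoter). It also carries an f1 origin and an SV40 promoter-driven neomycin resistance cassette with an SV40 polyadenylation signal, which allows G418 selection of transfected mammalian cells.

The roughly 2 kb insert sits between BamHI and XbaI sites, downstream of the CMV immediate-early enhancer and promoter and upstream of the bovine growth hormone poly(A) signal. T7 and SP6 phage promoters flank the cloning region. The open reading frame begins with a backbone-derived leader containing 6xHis, the T7 gene 10 leader tag and the Xpress epitope. This is followed by the cyan donor Cerulean, a fragment of the budding yeast checkpoint kinase RAD53, a short unannotated stretch, and then circularly permuted Venus (cpVenus E172, annotated as cp173Venus) as the FRET acceptor. A C-terminal SV40 large T antigen nuclear localization signal completes the fusion.

In AKAR-type sensors generally, a phosphoamino acid-binding domain binds a PKA substrate peptide once it is phosphorylated, and the resulting conformational change alters energy transfer between the two fluorophores. The RAD53 fragment presumably supplies that binding domain, and the unannotated stretch before Venus is a plausible location for the substrate, although the record does not label either part. The NLS confines the sensor to the nucleus, so the construct is suited to live-cell ratiometric imaging of PKA activity in that compartment. A few short annotations, including the HIV-1 LTR, capTEV, ble and lacI fragments, are likely backbone remnants or partial matches rather than functional elements.
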