Features (pLannotate 1.2.2; 27 found; start..end, strand, type, name):
     28..80      -  misc_feature   bom (fragment): basis of mobility region from pBR322
    235..614     +  enhancer       CMV enhancer: human cytomegalovirus immediate early enhancer
    615..818     +  promoter       CMV promoter: human cytomegalovirus (CMV) immediate early promoter
    814..847     +  LTR            5' LTR (truncated) (fragment): truncated 5' long terminal repeat (LTR) from HIV-1
    863..881     +  promoter       T7 promoter: promoter for bacteriophage T7 RNA polymerase
    922..942     +  CDS            capTEV™ (fragment): composite tag for in vivo biotinylation, TEV protease cleavage, and 6xHis tagging
    943..975     +  CDS            T7 tag (gene 10 leader): leader peptide from bacteriophage T7 gene 10 promotes efficient translation in E. coli
    979..1002    +  CDS            Xpress™ tag: Xpress™ epitope tag, including an enterokinase recognition and cleavage site
   1009..1725    +  CDS            Cerulean: Cerulean is a basic (constitutively fluorescent) cyan fluorescent protein published in 2004, derived from Aequorea victoria. It has low acid sensitivity.
   1735..2157    +  CDS            RAD53 (fragment): RAD53_YEAST - Also known as MEC2, SAD1, SPK1. Experimental evidence at protein level: Swiss-Prot protein existence level 1. Controls S-phase checkpoint as well as G1 and G2 DNA damage checkpoints. Phosphorylates proteins on serine, threonine, and tyrosine. Prevents entry into anaphase and mitotic exit after DNA damage via regulation of the Polo kinase CDC5. Seems to be involved in the phosphorylation of RPH1. From Saccharomyces cerevisiae (strain ATCC 204508 / S288c) (Baker's yeast).
   2251..2982    +  CDS            cp173Venus: circularly permuted form of the Venus yellow fluorescent protein (Nagai et al., 2004) efficient FRET acceptor for CFP
   2992..3008    +  CDS            SV40 NLS (fragment): nuclear localization signal of SV40 (simian virus 40) large T antigen
   3037..3055    -  promoter       SP6 promoter: promoter for bacteriophage SP6 RNA polymerase
   3081..3305    +  polyA_signal   bGH poly(A) signal: bovine growth hormone polyadenylation signal
   3309..3330    +  promoter       SV40 promoter (fragment): SV40 enhancer and early promoter
   3351..3779    +  rep_origin     f1 ori (sequence partly withheld): f1 bacteriophage origin of replication; arrow indicates direction of (+) strand synthesis
   3793..4122    +  promoter       SV40 promoter: SV40 enhancer and early promoter
   4189..4980    +  CDS            neo: KKA2_KLEPN - Also known as kan, nptII. Experimental evidence at protein level: Swiss-Prot protein existence level 1. Resistance to kanamycin, neomycin, paromomycin, ribostamycin, butirosin and gentamicin B. From Klebsiella pneumoniae.
   5004..5162    +  CDS            ble (fragment): BLE_KLEPN - Experimental evidence at protein level: Swiss-Prot protein existence level 1. Binding protein with a strong affinity to the bleomycin family of antibiotics. Binds to CL990; an antimitotic-antibiotic compound. From Klebsiella pneumoniae.
   5157..5278    +  polyA_signal   SV40 poly(A) signal: SV40 polyadenylation signal
   5351..5367    -  protein_bind   lac operator: The lac repressor binds to the lac operator to inhibit transcription in E. coli. This inhibition can be relieved by adding lactose or isopropyl-β-D-thiogalactopyranoside (IPTG). lac repressor encoded by lacI
   5375..5405    -  promoter       lac promoter: promoter for the E. coli lac operon
   5420..5441    -  protein_bind   CAP binding site: CAP binding activates transcription in the presence of cAMP. E. coli catabolite activator protein
   5454..5546    -  CDS            lacI (fragment): lac repressor; lacI; The lac repressor binds to the lac operator to inhibit transcription in E. coli. This inhibition can be relieved by adding lactose or isopropyl-β-D-thiogalactopyranoside (IPTG).
   5729..6317    -  rep_origin     ori: high-copy-number ColE1/pMB1/pBR322/pUC origin of replication
   6488..7348    -  CDS            AmpR: β-lactamase; bla; confers resistance to ampicillin, carbenicillin, and related antibiotics
   7349..7453    -  promoter       AmpR promoter: bla
>Addgene plasmid #138217 | pcDNA3-AKAR4-NLS | addgene full sequence | sequence record 307428 | Addgene NGS Result
GACGGATCGGGAGATCTCCCGATCCCCTATGGTGCACTCTCAGTACAATCTGCTCTGATGCCGCATAGTT
AAGCCAGTATCTGCTCCCTGCTTGTGTGTTGGAGGTCGCTGAGTAGTGCGCGAGCAAAATTTAAGCTACA
ACAAGGCAAGGCTTGACCGACAATTGCATGAAGAATCTGCTTAGGGTTAGGCGTTTTGCGCTGCTTCGCG
ATGTACGGGCCAGATATACGCGTTGACATTGATTATTGACTAGTTATTAATAGTAATCAATTACGGGGTC
ATTAGTTCATAGCCCATATATGGAGTTCCGCGTTACATAACTTACGGTAAATGGCCCGCCTGGCTGACCG
CCCAACGACCCCCGCCCATTGACGTCAATAATGACGTATGTTCCCATAGTAACGCCAATAGGGACTTTCC
ATTGACGTCAATGGGTGGAGTATTTACGGTAAACTGCCCACTTGGCAGTACATCAAGTGTATCATATGCC
AAGTACGCCCCCTATTGACGTCAATGACGGTAAATGGCCCGCCTGGCATTATGCCCAGTACATGACCTTA
TGGGACTTTCCTACTTGGCAGTACATCTACGTATTAGTCATCGCTATTACCATGGTGATGCGGTTTTGGC
AGTACATCAATGGGCGTGGATAGCGGTTTGACTCACGGGGATTTCCAAGTCTCCACCCCATTGACGTCAA
TGGGAGTTTGTTTTGGCACCAAAATCAACGGGACTTTCCAAAATGTCGTAACAACTCCGCCCCATTGACG
CAAATGGGCGGTAGGCGTGTACGGTGGGAGGTCTATATAAGCAGAGCTCTCTGGCTAACTAGAGAACCCA
CTGCTTACTGGCTTATCGAAATTAATACGACTCACTATAGGGAGACCCAAGCTTGCGGCCGCCACCATGG
TGCGGGGTTCTCATCATCATCATCATCATGGTATGGCTAGCATGACTGGTGGACAGCAAATGGGTCGGGA
TCTGTACGACGATGACGATAAGGATCCCATGGTGAGCAAGGGCGAGGAGCTGTTCACCGGGGTGGTGCCC
ATCCTGGTCGAGCTGGACGGCGACGTAAACGGCCACAGGTTCAGCGTGTCCGGCGAGGGCGAGGGCGATG
CCACCTACGGCAAGCTGACCCTGAAGTTCATCTGCACCACCGGCAAGCTGCCCGTGCCCTGGCCCACCCT
CGTGACCACCCTGACCTGGGGCGTGCAGTGCTTCGCCCGCTACCCCGACCACATGAAGCAGCACGACTTC
TTCAAGTCCGCCATGCCCGAAGGCTACGTCCAGGAGCGTACCATCTTCTTCAAGGACGACGGCAACTACA
AGACCCGCGCCGAGGTGAAGTTCGAGGGCGACACCCTGGTGAACCGCATCGAGCTGAAGGGCATCGACTT
CAAGGAGGACGGCAACATCCTGGGGCACAAGCTGGAGTACAACGCCATCAGTGACAACGTCTATATCACC
GCCGACAAGCAGAAGAACGGCATCAAGGCCCACTTCAAGATCCGCCACAACATCGAGGACGGCAGCGTGC
AGCTCGCCGACCACTACCAGCAGAACACCCCCATCGGCGACGGCCCCGTGCTGCTGCCCGACAACCACTA
CCTGAGCACCCAGTCCGCCCTGAGCAAAGACCCCAACGAGAAGCGCGATCACATGGTCCTGCTGGAGTTC
GTGACCGCCGCCGGGATCACTCTCGGCATGGACGAGCTGTACAAGCGCATGCATAAGTTTTCTCAAGAAC
AGATCGGCGAAAACATTGTGTGCAGGGTCATTTGTACCACGGGTCAAATTCCCATCCGAGATTTGTCAGC
TGATATTTCACAAGTGCTTAAGGAAAAACGATCCATAAAGAAAGTTTGGACATTTGGTAGAAACCCAGCC
TGTGACTATCATTTAGGAAACATTTCAAGACTGTCAAATAAGCATTTCCAAATACTACTAGGAGAAGACG
GTAACCTTTTATTGAATGACATTTCCACTAATGGGACCTGGTTAAATGGGCAAAAAGTCGAGAAGAACAG
CAATCAGTTACTGTCTCAAGGTGATGAAATAACCGTTGGTGTAGGCGTGGAATCAGATATTTTATCTCTG
GTCATTTTCATAAACGACAAATTTAAGCAGTGCCTCGAGCAGAACAAAGTTGATCGCTCTGCAGGTAAGC
CAGGCAGCGGCGAGGGCAGCACCAAGGGCCTGCGTCGCGCCACCCTGGTGGACGGCGGCACCGGCGGCAG
CGAGCTCATGGGCGGCGTGCAGCTCGCCGACCACTACCAGCAGAACACCCCCATCGGCGACGGCCCCGTG
CTGCTGCCCGACAACCACTACCTGAGCTACCAGTCCAAGCTGAGCAAAGACCCCAACGAGAAGCGCGATC
ACATGGTCCTGCTGGAGTTCGTGACCGCCGCCGGGATCACTCTCGGCATGGACGAGCTGTACAAGGGAGG
TACCGGTGGATCTATGGTGAGCAAGGGCGAGGAGCTGTTCACCGGGGTGGTGCCCATCCTGGTCGAGCTG
GACGGCGACGTAAACGGCCACAAGTTCAGCGTGTCCGGCGAGGGCGAGGGCGATGCCACCTACGGCAAGC
TGACCCTGAAGCTGATCTGCACCACCGGCAAGCTGCCCGTGCCCTGGCCCACCCTCGTGACCACCCTGGG
CTACGGCCTTCAGTGCTTCGCCCGCTACCCCGACCACATGAAGCAGCACGACTTCTTCAAGTCCGCCATG
CCCGAAGGCTACGTCCAGGAGCGCACCATCTTCTTCAAGGACGACGGCAACTACAAGACCCGCGCCGAGG
TGAAGTTCGAGGGCGACACCCTGGTGAACCGCATCGAGCTGAAGGGCATCGACTTCAAGGAGGACGGCAA
CATCCTGGGGCACAAGCTGGAGTACAACTACAACAGCCACAACGTCTATATCACCGCCGACAAGCAGAAG
AACGGCATCAAGGCCAACTTCAAGATCCGCCACAACATCGAGGAATTCCCCAAAAAGAAGAGAAAGGTGG
AAGACGCATAATCTAGAGGGCCCTATTCTATAGTGTCACCTAAATGCTAGAGCTCGCTGATCAGCCTCGA
CTGTGCCTTCTAGTTGCCAGCCATCTGTTGTTTGCCCCTCCCCCGTGCCTTCCTTGACCCTGGAAGGTGC
CACTCCCACTGTCCTTTCCTAATAAAATGAGGAAATTGCATCGCATTGTCTGAGTAGGTGTCATTCTATT
CTGGGGGGTGGGGTGGGGCAGGACAGCAAGGGGGAGGATTGGGAAGACAATAGCAGGCATGCTGGGGATG
CGGTGGGCTCTATGGCTTCTGAGGCGGAAAGAACCAGCTGGGGCTCTAGGGGGTATCCCC
[124 nt withheld, positions 3351-3474]
C
[91 nt withheld, positions 3476-3566]
A
[49 nt withheld, positions 3568-3616]
CCTTTGACGTTGGAGTCCACGTTCTTT
[37 nt withheld, positions 3644-3680]
ACCCTATCTCGGTCTATTCTTTTGATTTATAAGGGATTTTGCCGATTTCGGCCTATTGGTTAAAAAATGA
GCTGATTTAACAAAAATTTAACGCGAATTAATTCTGTGGAATGTGTGTCAGTTAGGGTGTGGAAAGTCCC
CAGGCTCCCCAGCAGGCAGAAGTATGCAAAGCATGCATCTCAATTAGTCAGCAACCAGGTGTGGAAAGTC
CCCAGGCTCCCCAGCAGGCAGAAGTATGCAAAGCATGCATCTCAATTAGTCAGCAACCATAGTCCCGCCC
CTAACTCCGCCCATCCCGCCCCTAACTCCGCCCAGTTCCGCCCATTCTCCGCCCCATGGCTGACTAATTT
TTTTTATTTATGCAGAGGCCGAGGCCGCCTCTGCCTCTGAGCTATTCCAGAAGTAGTGAGGAGGCTTTTT
TGGAGGCCTAGGCTTTTGCAAAAAGCTCCCGGGAGCTTGTATATCCATTTTCGGATCTGATCAAGAGACA
GGATGAGGATCGTTTCGCATGATTGAACAAGATGGATTGCACGCAGGTTCTCCGGCCGCTTGGGTGGAGA
GGCTATTCGGCTATGACTGGGCACAACAGACAATCGGCTGCTCTGATGCCGCCGTGTTCCGGCTGTCAGC
GCAGGGGCGCCCGGTTCTTTTTGTCAAGACCGACCTGTCCGGTGCCCTGAATGAACTGCAGGACGAGGCA
GCGCGGCTATCGTGGCTGGCCACGACGGGCGTTCCTTGCGCAGCTGTGCTCGACGTTGTCACTGAAGCGG
GAAGGGACTGGCTGCTATTGGGCGAAGTGCCGGGGCAGGATCTCCTGTCATCTCACCTTGCTCCTGCCGA
GAAAGTATCCATCATGGCTGATGCAATGCGGCGGCTGCATACGCTTGATCCGGCTACCTGCCCATTCGAC
CACCAAGCGAAACATCGCATCGAGCGAGCACGTACTCGGATGGAAGCCGGTCTTGTCGATCAGGATGATC
TGGACGAAGAGCATCAGGGGCTCGCGCCAGCCGAACTGTTCGCCAGGCTCAAGGCGCGCATGCCCGACGG
CGAGGATCTCGTCGTGACCCATGGCGATGCCTGCTTGCCGAATATCATGGTGGAAAATGGCCGCTTTTCT
GGATTCATCGACTGTGGCCGGCTGGGTGTGGCGGACCGCTATCAGGACATAGCGTTGGCTACCCGTGATA
TTGCTGAAGAGCTTGGCGGCGAATGGGCTGACCGCTTCCTCGTGCTTTACGGTATCGCCGCTCCCGATTC
GCAGCGCATCGCCTTCTATCGCCTTCTTGACGAGTTCTTCTGAGCGGGACTCTGGGGTTCGAAATGACCG
ACCAAGCGACGCCCAACCTGCCATCACGAGATTTCGATTCCACCGCCGCCTTCTATGAAAGGTTGGGCTT
CGGAATCGTTTTCCGGGACGCCGGCTGGATGATCCTCCAGCGCGGGGATCTCATGCTGGAGTTCTTCGCC
CACCCCAACTTGTTTATTGCAGCTTATAATGGTTACAAATAAAGCAATAGCATCACAAATTTCACAAATA
AAGCATTTTTTTCACTGCATTCTAGTTGTGGTTTGTCCAAACTCATCAATGTATCTTATCATGTCTGTAT
ACCGTCGACCTCTAGCTAGAGCTTGGCGTAATCATGGTCATAGCTGTTTCCTGTGTGAAATTGTTATCCG
CTCACAATTCCACACAACATACGAGCCGGAAGCATAAAGTGTAAAGCCTGGGGTGCCTAATGAGTGAGCT
AACTCACATTAATTGCGTTGCGCTCACTGCCCGCTTTCCAGTCGGGAAACCTGTCGTGCCAGCTGCATTA
ATGAATCGGCCAACGCGCGGGGAGAGGCGGTTTGCGTATTGGGCGCTCTTCCGCTTCCTCGCTCACTGAC
TCGCTGCGCTCGGTCGTTCGGCTGCGGCGAGCGGTATCAGCTCACTCAAAGGCGGTAATACGGTTATCCA
CAGAATCAGGGGATAACGCAGGAAAGAACATGTGAGCAAAAGGCCAGCAAAAGGCCAGGAACCGTAAAAA
GGCCGCGTTGCTGGCGTTTTTCCATAGGCTCCGCCCCCCTGACGAGCATCACAAAAATCGACGCTCAAGT
CAGAGGTGGCGAAACCCGACAGGACTATAAAGATACCAGGCGTTTCCCCCTGGAAGCTCCCTCGTGCGCT
CTCCTGTTCCGACCCTGCCGCTTACCGGATACCTGTCCGCCTTTCTCCCTTCGGGAAGCGTGGCGCTTTC
TCATAGCTCACGCTGTAGGTATCTCAGTTCGGTGTAGGTCGTTCGCTCCAAGCTGGGCTGTGTGCACGAA
CCCCCCGTTCAGCCCGACCGCTGCGCCTTATCCGGTAACTATCGTCTTGAGTCCAACCCGGTAAGACACG
ACTTATCGCCACTGGCAGCAGCCACTGGTAACAGGATTAGCAGAGCGAGGTATGTAGGCGGTGCTACAGA
GTTCTTGAAGTGGTGGCCTAACTACGGCTACACTAGAAGAACAGTATTTGGTATCTGCGCTCTGCTGAAG
CCAGTTACCTTCGGAAAAAGAGTTGGTAGCTCTTGATCCGGCAAACAAACCACCGCTGGTAGCGGTGGTT
TTTTTGTTTGCAAGCAGCAGATTACGCGCAGAAAAAAAGGATCTCAAGAAGATCCTTTGATCTTTTCTAC
GGGGTCTGACGCTCAGTGGAACGAAAACTCACGTTAAGGGATTTTGGTCATGAGATTATCAAAAAGGATC
TTCACCTAGATCCTTTTAAATTAAAAATGAAGTTTTAAATCAATCTAAAGTATATATGAGTAAACTTGGT
CTGACAGTTACCAATGCTTAATCAGTGAGGCACCTATCTCAGCGATCTGTCTATTTCGTTCATCCATAGT
TGCCTGACTCCCCGTCGTGTAGATAACTACGATACGGGAGGGCTTACCATCTGGCCCCAGTGCTGCAATG
ATACCGCGAGACCCACGCTCACCGGCTCCAGATTTATCAGCAATAAACCAGCCAGCCGGAAGGGCCGAGC
GCAGAAGTGGTCCTGCAACTTTATCCGCCTCCATCCAGTCTATTAATTGTTGCCGGGAAGCTAGAGTAAG
TAGTTCGCCAGTTAATAGTTTGCGCAACGTTGTTGCCATTGCTACAGGCATCGTGGTGTCACGCTCGTCG
TTTGGTATGGCTTCATTCAGCTCCGGTTCCCAACGATCAAGGCGAGTTACATGATCCCCCATGTTGTGCA
AAAAAGCGGTTAGCTCCTTCGGTCCTCCGATCGTTGTCAGAAGTAAGTTGGCCGCAGTGTTATCACTCAT
GGTTATGGCAGCACTGCATAATTCTCTTACTGTCATGCCATCCGTAAGATGCTTTTCTGTGACTGGTGAG
TACTCAACCAAGTCATTCTGAGAATAGTGTATGCGGCGACCGAGTTGCTCTTGCCCGGCGTCAATACGGG
ATAATACCGCGCCACATAGCAGAACTTTAAAAGTGCTCATCATTGGAAAACGTTCTTCGGGGCGAAAACT
CTCAAGGATCTTACCGCTGTTGAGATCCAGTTCGATGTAACCCACTCGTGCACCCAACTGATCTTCAGCA
TCTTTTACTTTCACCAGCGTTTCTGGGTGAGCAAAAACAGGAAGGCAAAATGCCGCAAAAAAGGGAATAA
GGGCGACACGGAAATGTTGAATACTCATACTCTTCCTTTTTCAATATTATTGAAGCATTTATCAGGGTTA
TTGTCTCATGAGCGGATACATATTTGAATGTATTTAGAAAAATAAACAAATAGGGGTTCCGCGCACATTT
CCCCGAAAAGTGCCACCTGACGTC
